>Addgene plasmid #139871 | TetOn-CLIMP63-mCherry-eGFP | addgene full sequence | sequence record 275651 | Addgene NGS Result
AAGATCCTTGAGAGTTTTCGCCCCGAAGAACGTTTTCCAATGATGAGCACTTTTAAAGTTCTGCTATGTG
GCGCGGTATTATCCCGTATTGACGCCGGGCAAGAGCAACTCGGTCGCCGCATACACTATTCTCAGAATGA
CTTGGTTGAGTACTCACCAGTCACAGAAAAGCATCTTACGGATGGCATGACAGTAAGAGAATTATGCAGT
GCTGCCATAACCATGAGTGATAACACTGCGGCCAACTTACTTCTGACAACGATCGGAGGACCGAAGGAGC
TAACCGCTTTTTTGCACAACATGGGGGATCATGTAACTCGCCTTGATCGTTGGGAACCGGAGCTGAATGA
AGCCATACCAAACGACGAGCGTGACACCACGATGCCTGTAGCAATGGCAACAACGTTGCGCAAACTATTA
ACTGGCGAACTACTTACTCTAGCTTCCCGGCAACAATTAATAGACTGGATGGAGGCGGATAAAGTTGCAG
GACCACTTCTGCGCTCGGCCCTTCCGGCTGGCTGGTTTATTGCTGATAAATCTGGAGCCGGTGAGCGTGG
GTCTCGCGGTATCATTGCAGCACTGGGGCCAGATGGTAAGCCCTCCCGTATCGTAGTTATCTACACGACG
GGGAGTCAGGCAACTATGGATGAACGAAATAGACAGATCGCTGAGATAGGTGCCTCACTGATTAAGCATT
GGTAACTGTCAGACCAAGTTTACTCATATATACTTTAGATTGATTTAAAACTTCATTTTTAATTTAAAAG
GATCTAGGTGAAGATCCTTTTTGATAATCTCATGACCAAAATCCCTTAACGTGAGTTTTCGTTCCACTGA
GCGTCAGACCCCGTAGAAAAGATCAAAGGATCTTCTTGAGATCCTTTTTTTCTGCGCGTAATCTGCTGCT
TGCAAACAAAAAAACCACCGCTACCAGCGGTGGTTTGTTTGCCGGATCAAGAGCTACCAACTCTTTTTCC
GAAGGTAACTGGCTTCAGCAGAGCGCAGATACCAAATACTGTTCTTCTAGTGTAGCCGTAGTTAGGCCAC
CACTTCAAGAACTCTGTAGCACCGCCTACATACCTCGCTCTGCTAATCCTGTTACCAGTGGCTGCTGCCA
GTGGCGATAAGTCGTGTCTTACCGGGTTGGACTCAAGACGATAGTTACCGGATAAGGCGCAGCGGTCGGG
CTGAACGGGGGGTTCGTGCACACAGCCCAGCTTGGAGCGAACGACCTACACCGAACTGAGATACCTACAG
CGTGAGCTATGAGAAAGCGCCACGCTTCCCGAAGGGAGAAAGGCGGACAGGTATCCGGTAAGCGGCAGGG
TCGGAACAGGAGAGCGCACGAGGGAGCTTCCAGGGGGAAACGCCTGGTATCTTTATAGTCCTGTCGGGTT
TCGCCACCTCTGACTTGAGCGTCGATTTTTGTGATGCTCGTCAGGGGGGCGGAGCCTATGGAAAAACGCC
AGCAACGCGGCCTTTTTACGGTTCCTGGCCTTTTGCTGGCCTTTTGCTCACATGTTCTTTCCTGCGTTAT
CCCCTGATTCTGTGGATAACCGTATTACCGCCTTTGAGTGAGCTGATACCGCTCGCCGCAGCCGAACGAC
CGAGCGCAGCGAGTCAGTGAGCGAGGAAGCGGAAGAGCGCCCAATACGCAAACCGCCTCTCCCCGCGCGT
TGGCCGATTCATTAATGCAGCTGGCACGACAGGTTTCCCGACTGGAAAGCGGGCAGTGAGCGCAACGCAA
TTAATGTGAGTTAGCTCACTCATTAGGCACCCCAGGCTTTACACTTTATGCTTCCGGCTCGTATGTTGTG
TGGAATTGTGAGCGGATAACAATTTCACACAGGAAACAGCTATGACCATGATTACGCCAAGCGCGCAATT
AACCCTCACTAAAGGGAACAAAAGCTGGAGCTGCAAGCTTAATGTAGTCTTATGCAATACTCTTGTAGTC
TTGCAACATGGTAACGATGAGTTAGCAACATGCCTTACAAGGAGAGAAAAAGCACCGTGCATGCCGATTG
GTGGAAGTAAGGTGGTACGATCGTGCCTTATTAGGAAGGCAACAGACGGGTCTGACATGGATTGGACGAA
CCACTGAATTGCCGCATTGCAGAGATATTGTATTTAAGTGCCTAGCTCGATACATAAACGGGTCTCTCTG
GTTAGACCAGATCTGAGCCTGGGAGCTCTCTGGCTAACTAGGGAACCCACTGCTTAAGCCTCAATAAAGC
TTGCCTTGAGTGCTTCAAGTAGTGTGTGCCCGTCTGTTGTGTGACTCTGGTAACTAGAGATCCCTCAGAC
CCTTTTAGTCAGTGTGGAAAATCTCTAGCAGTGGCGCCCGAACAGGGACTTGAAAGCGAAAGGGAAACCA
GAGGAGCTCTCTCGACGCAGGACTCGGCTTGCTGAAGCGCGCACGGCAAGAGGCGAGGGGCGGCGACTGG
TGAGTACGCCAAAAATTTTGACTAGCGGAGGCTAGAAGGAGAGAGATGGGTGCGAGAGCGTCAGTATTAA
GCGGGGGAGAATTAGATCGCGATGGGAAAAAATTCGGTTAAGGCCAGGGGGAAAGAAAAAATATAAATTA
AAACATATAGTATGGGCAAGCAGGGAGCTAGAACGATTCGCAGTTAATCCTGGCCTGTTAGAAACATCAG
AAGGCTGTAGACAAATACTGGGACAGCTACAACCATCCCTTCAGACAGGATCAGAAGAACTTAGATCATT
ATATAATACAGTAGCAACCCTCTATTGTGTGCATCAAAGGATAGAGATAAAAGACACCAAGGAAGCTTTA
GACAAGATAGAGGAAGAGCAAAACAAAAGTAAGACCACCGCACAGCAAGCGGCCGCTGATCTTCAGACCT
GGAGGAGGAGATATGAGGGACAATTGGAGAAGTGAATTATATAAATATAAAGTAGTAAAAATTGAACCAT
TAGGAGTAGCACCCACCAAGGCAAAGAGAAGAGTGGTGCAGAGAGAAAAAAGAGCAGTGGGAATAGGAGC
TTTGTTCCTTGGGTTCTTGGGAGCAGCAGGAAGCACTATGGGCGCAGCGTCAATGACGCTGACGGTACAG
GCCAGACAATTATTGTCTGGTATAGTGCAGCAGCAGAACAATTTGCTGAGGGCTATTGAGGCGCAACAGC
ATCTGTTGCAACTCACAGTCTGGGGCATCAAGCAGCTCCAGGCAAGAATCCTGGCTGTGGAAAGATACCT
AAAGGATCAACAGCTCCTGGGGATTTGGGGTTGCTCTGGAAAACTCATTTGCACCACTGCTGTGCCTTGG
AATGCTAGTTGGAGTAATAAATCTCTGGAACAGATTTGGAATCACACGACCTGGATGGAGTGGGACAGAG
AAATTAACAATTACACAAGCTTAATACACTCCTTAATTGAAGAATCGCAAAACCAGCAAGAAAAGAATGA
ACAAGAATTATTGGAATTAGATAAATGGGCAAGTTTGTGGAATTGGTTTAACATAACAAATTGGCTGTGG
TATATAAAATTATTCATAATGATAGTAGGAGGCTTGGTAGGTTTAAGAATAGTTTTTGCTGTACTTTCTA
TAGTGAATAGAGTTAGGCAGGGATATTCACCATTATCGTTTCAGACCCACCTCCCAACCCCGAGGGGACA
ATTCTCGACCTCGAGACAAATGGCAGTATTCATCCACAATTTTAAAAGAAAAGGGGGGATTGGGGGGTAC
AGTGCAGGGGAAAGAATAGTAGACATAATAGCAACAGACATACAAACTAAAGAATTACAAAAACAAATTA
CAAAAATTCAAAATTTTCGGGTTTATTACAGGGACAGCAGAGATCCACTTTGGCCGCGAATCGATATGTC
GAGTTTACTCCCTATCAGTGATAGAGAACGTATGTCGAGTTTACTCCCTATCAGTGATAGAGAACGATGT
CGAGTTTACTCCCTATCAGTGATAGAGAACGTATGTCGAGTTTACTCCCTATCAGTGATAGAGAACGTAT
GTCGAGTTTACTCCCTATCAGTGATAGAGAACGTATGTCGAGTTTATCCCTATCAGTGATAGAGAACGTA
TGTCGAGTTTACTCCCTATCAGTGATAGAGAACGTATGTCGAGGTAGGCGTGTACGGTGGGAGGCCTATA
TAAGCAGAGCTCGTTTAGTGAACCGTCAGATCGCCTGGAGAATTGGCTAGCGCCACCATGCCCTCGGCCA
AACAAAGGGGCTCCAAGGGCGGCCACGGCGCCGCGAGCCCCTCGGAGAAGGGTGCCCACCCGTCGGGCGG
CGCGGATGACGTGGCGAAGAAGCCGCCGCCGGCGCCGCAGCAGCCGCCGCCGCCGCCCGCGCCGCACCCG
CAGCAGCACCCGCAGCAGCACCCGCAGAACCAGGCGCACGGCAAGGGCGGCCACCGCGGCGGCGGCGGCG
GCGGCGGCAAGTCCTCCTCCTCCTCCTCCGCCTCCGCCGCCGCTGCCGCCGCCGCCGCCTCGTCCTCGGC
GTCCTGCTCGCGCAGGCTCGGCAGGGCGCTCAACTTTCTCTTCTACCTCGCCCTGGTGGCGGCGGCCGCT
TTCTCGGGCTGGTGCGTCCACCACGTCCTGGAGGAGGTCCAGCAGGTCCGGCGCAGCCACCAGGACTTCT
CCCGGCAGAGGGAGGAGCTGGGCCAGGGCTTGCAGGGCGTCGAGCAGAAGGTGCAGTCTTTGCAAGCCAC
ATTTGGAACTTTTGAGTCCATCTTGAGAAGCTCCCAACATAAACAAGACCTCACAGAGAAAGCTGTGAAG
CAAGGGGAGAGTGAGGTCAGCCGGATCAGCGAAGTGCTGCAGAAACTCCAGAATGAGATTCTCAAAGACC
TCTCGGATGGGATCCATGTGGTGAAGGACGCCCGGGAGCGGGACTTCACGTCCCTGGAGAACACGGTGGA
GGAGCGGCTGACGGAGCTCACCAAATCCATCAACGACAACATCGCCATCTTCACAGAAGTCCAGAAGAGG
AGCCAGAAGGAGATCAATGACATGAAGGCAAAGGTTGCCTCCCTGGAAGAATCTGAGGGGAACAAGCAGG
ATTTGAAAGCCTTAAAGGAAGCTGTGAAGGAGATACAGACCTCAGCCAAGTCCAGAGAGTGGGACATGGA
GGCCCTGAGAAGTACCCTTCAGACTATGGAGTCTGACATCTACACCGAGGTCCGCGAGCTGGTGAGCCTC
AAGCAGGAGCAGCAGGCTTTCAAGGAGGCGGCCGACACGGAGCGGCTCGCCCTGCAGGCCCTCACGGAGA
AGCTTCTCAGGTCTGAGGAGTCCGTCTCCCGCCTCCCGGAGGAGATCCGGAGACTGGAGGAAGAGCTCCG
CCAGCTGAAGTCCGATTCCCACGGGCCGAAGGAGGACGGAGGCTTCAGACACTCGGAAGCCTTTGAGGCA
CTCCAGCAAAAGAGTCAGGGACTGGACTCCAGGCTCCAGCACGTGGAGGATGGGGTGCTCTCCATGCAGG
TGGCTTCTGCGCGCCAGACCGAGAGCCTGGAGTCCCTCCTGTCCAAGAGCCAGGAGCACGAGCAGCGCCT
GGCCGCCCTGCAGGGGCGCCTGGAAGGCCTCGGGTCCTCAGAGGCAGACCAGGATGGCCTGGCCAGCACG
GTGAGGAGCCTGGGCGAGACCCAGCTGGTGCTCTACGGTGACGTGGAGGAGCTGAAGAGGAGTGTGGGCG
AGCTCCCCAGCACCGTGGAATCACTCCAGAAGGTGCAGGAGCAGGTGCACACGCTGCTCAGTCAGGACCA
AGCCCAGGCCGCCCGTCTGCCTCCTCAGGACTTCCTGGACAGACTTTCTTCTCTAGACAACCTGAAAGCC
TCAGTCAGCCAAGTGGAGGCGGACTTGAAAATGCTCAGGACTGCTGTGGACAGTTTGGTTGCATACTCGG
TCAAAATAGAAACCAACGAGAACAATCTGGAATCAGCCAAGGGTTTACTAGATGACCTGAGGAATGATCT
GGATAGGTTGTTTGTGAAAGTGGAGAAGATTCACGAAAAGGTCGGTGGATCTGGAGGTTCTGGTGGAATG
GTGAGCAAGGGCGAGGAGGATAACATGGCCATCATCAAGGAGTTCATGCGCTTCAAGGTGCACATGGAGG
GCTCCGTGAACGGCCACGAGTTCGAGATCGAGGGCGAGGGCGAGGGCCGCCCCTACGAGGGCACCCAGAC
CGCCAAGCTGAAGGTGACCAAGGGTGGCCCCCTGCCCTTCGCCTGGGACATCCTGTCCCCTCAGTTCATG
TACGGCTCCAAGGCCTACGTGAAGCACCCCGCCGACATCCCCGACTACTTGAAGCTGTCCTTCCCCGAGG
GCTTCAAGTGGGAGCGCGTGATGAACTTCGAGGACGGCGGCGTGGTGACCGTGACCCAGGACTCCTCCCT
GCAGGACGGCGAGTTCATCTACAAGGTGAAGCTGCGCGGCACCAACTTCCCCTCCGACGGCCCCGTAATG
CAGAAGAAGACCATGGGCTGGGAGGCCTCCTCCGAGCGGATGTACCCCGAGGACGGCGCCCTGAAGGGCG
AGATCAAGCAGAGGCTGAAGCTGAAGGACGGCGGCCACTACGACGCTGAGGTCAAGACCACCTACAAGGC
CAAGAAGCCCGTGCAGCTGCCCGGCGCCTACAACGTCAACATCAAGTTGGACATCACCTCCCACAACGAG
GACTACACCATCGTGGAACAGTACGAACGCGCCGAGGGCCGCCACTCCACCGGCGGCATGGACGAGCTGT
ACAAGTCCGGACTCAGATCCGCTGGCCCAGGAACAAGTTTGTACAAAAAAGCAGGCTTTCCGGTCGCCAC
CATGGTGAGCAAGGGCGAGGAGCTGTTCACCGGGGTGGTGCCCATCCTGGTCGAGCTGGACGGCGACGTA
AACGGCCACAAGTTCAGCGTGTCCGGCGAGGGCGAGGGCGATGCCACCTACGGCAAGCTGACCCTGAAGT
TCATCTGCACCACCGGCAAGCTGCCCGTGCCCTGGCCCACCCTCGTGACCACCCTGACCTACGGCGTGCA
GTGCTTCAGCCGCTACCCCGACCACATGAAGCAGCACGACTTCTTCAAGTCCGCCATGCCCGAAGGCTAC
GTCCAGGAGCGCACCATCTTCTTCAAGGACGACGGCAACTACAAGACCCGCGCCGAGGTGAAGTTCGAGG
GCGACACCCTGGTGAACCGCATCGAGCTGAAGGGCATCGACTTCAAGGAGGACGGCAACATCCTGGGGCA
CAAGCTGGAGTACAACTACAACAGCCACAACGTCTATATCATGGCCGACAAGCAGAAGAACGGCATCAAG
GTGAACTTCAAGATCCGCCACAACATCGAGGACGGCAGCGTGCAGCTCGCCGACCACTACCAGCAGAACA
CCCCCATCGGCGACGGCCCCGTGCTGCTGCCCGACAACCACTACCTGAGCACCCAGTCCGCCCTGAGCAA
AGACCCCAACGAGAAGCGCGATCACATGGTCCTGCTGGAGTTCGTGACCGCCGCCGGGATCACTCTCGGC
ATGGACGAGCTGTACAAGTAGTCCGGACTCAGATCCGGTACCGGATCCGGGGTTGGGGTTGCGCCTTTTC
CAAGGCAGCCCTGGGTTTGCGCAGGGACGCGGCTGCTCTGGGCGTGGTTCCGGGAAACGCAGCGGCGCCG
ACCCTGGGTCTCGCACATTCTTCACGTCCGTTCGCAGCGTCACCCGGATCTTCGCCGCTACCCTTGTGGG
CCCCCCGGCGACGCTTCCTGCTCCGCCCCTAAGTCGGGAAGGTTCCTTGCGGTTCGCGGCGTGCCGGACG
TGACAAACGGAAGCCGCACGTCTCACTAGTACCCTCGCAGACGGACAGCGCCAGGGAGCAATGGCAGCGC
GCCGACCGCGATGGGCTGTGGCCAATAGCGGCTGCTCAGCAGGGCGCGCCGAGAGCAGCGGCCGGGAAGG
GGCGGTGCGGGAGGCGGGGTGTGGGGCGGTAGTGTGGGCCCTGTTCCTGCCCGCGCGGTGTTCCGCATTC
TGCAAGCCTCCGGAGCGCACGTCGGCAGTCGGCTCCCTCGTTGACCGAATCACCGACCTCTCTCCCCAGC
AATTCACCATGATTGAACAAGATGGATTGCACGCAGGTTCTCCGGCCGCTTGGGTGGAGAGGCTATTCGG
CTATGACTGGGCACAACAGACAATCGGCTGCTCTGATGCCGCCGTGTTCCGGCTGTCAGCGCAGGGGCGC
CCGGTTCTTTTTGTCAAGACCGACCTGTCCGGTGCCCTGAATGAACTGCAGGACGAGGCAGCGCGGCTAT
CGTGGCTGGCCACGACGGGCGTTCCTTGCGCAGCTGTGCTCGACGTTGTCACTGAAGCGGGAAGGGACTG
GCTGCTATTGGGCGAAGTGCCGGGGCAGGATCTCCTGTCATCTCACCTTGCTCCTGCCGAGAAAGTATCC
ATCATGGCTGATGCAATGCGGCGGCTGCATACGCTTGATCCGGCTACCTGCCCATTCGACCACCAAGCGA
AACATCGCATCGAGCGAGCACGTACTCGGATGGAAGCCGGTCTTGTCGATCAGGATGATCTGGACGAAGA
GCATCAGGGGCTCGCGCCAGCCGAACTGTTCGCCAGGCTCAAGGCGCGCATGCCCGACGGCGAGGATCTC
GTCGTGACCCATGGCGATGCCTGCTTGCCGAATATCATGGTGGAAAATGGCCGCTTTTCTGGATTCATCG
ACTGTGGCCGGCTGGGTGTGGCGGACCGCTATCAGGACATAGCGTTGGCTACCCGTGATATTGCTGAAGA
GCTTGGCGGCGAATGGGCTGACCGCTTCCTCGTGCTTTACGGTATCGCCGCTCCCGATTCGCAGCGCATC
GCCTTCTATCGCCTTCTTGACGAGTTCTTCCCCGGTGCCGAAGGTAGAGGTTCTCTCCTCACTTGTGGTG
ATGTTGAAGAAAACCCTGGTCCAATGTCTAGACTGGACAAGAGCAAAGTCATAAACGGAGCTCTGGAATT
ACTCAATGGTGTCGGTATCGAAGGCCTGACGACAAGGAAACTCGCTCAAAAGCTGGGAGTTGAGCAGCCT
ACCCTGTACTGGCACGTGAAGAACAAGCGGGCCCTGCTCGATGCCCTGCCAATCGAGATGCTGGACAGGC
ATCATACCCACTTCTGCCCCCTGGAAGGCGAGTCATGGCAAGACTTTCTGCGGAACAACGCCAAGTCATA
CCGCTGTGCTCTCCTCTCACATCGCGACGGGGCTAAAGTGCATCTCGGCACCCGCCCAACAGAGAAACAG
TACGAAACCCTGGAAAATCAGCTCGCGTTCCTGTGTCAGCAAGGCTTCTCCCTGGAGAACGCACTGTACG
CTCTGTCCGCCGTGGGCCACTTTACACTGGGCTGCGTATTGGAGGAACAGGAGCATCAAGTAGCAAAAGA
GGAAAGAGAGACACCTACCACCGATTCTATGCCCCCACTTCTGAGACAAGCAATTGAGCTGTTCGACCGG
CAGGGAGCCGAACCTGCCTTCCTTTTCGGCCTGGAACTAATCATATGTGGCCTGGAGAAACAGCTAAAGT
GCGAAAGCGGCGGGCCGACCGACGCCCTTGACGATTTTGACTTAGACATGCTCCCAGCCGATGCCCTTGA
CGACTTTGACCTTGATATGCTGCCTGCTGACGCTCTTGACGATTTTGACCTTGACATGCTCCCCGGGTAA
CTAAGTAAGGATCGATCCAAGATATCGTATTCTTAACTATGTTGCTCCTTTTACGCTATGTGGATACGCT
GCTTTAATGCCTTTGTATCATGCTATTGCTTCCCGTATGGCTTTCATTTTCTCCTCCTTGTATAAATCCT
GGTTGCTGTCTCTTTATGAGGAGTTGTGGCCCGTTGTCAGGCAACGTGGCGTGGTGTGCACTGTGTTTGC
TGACGCAACCCCCACTGGTTGGGGCATTGCCACCACCTGTCAGCTCCTTTCCGGGACTTTCGCTTTCCCC
CTCCCTATTGCCACGGCGGAACTCATCGCCGCCTGCCTTGCCCGCTGCTGGACAGGGGCTCGGCTGTTGG
GCACTGACAATTCCGTGGTGTTGTCGGGGAAGCTGACGTCCTTTCCATGGCTGCTCGCCTGTGTTGCCAC
CTGGATTCTGCGCGGGACGTCCTTCTGCTACGTCCCTTCGGCCCTCAATCCAGCGGACCTTCCTTCCCGC
GGCCTGCTGCCGGCTCTGCGGCCTCTTCCGCGTCTTCGCCTTCGCCCTCAGACGAGTCGGATCTCCCTTT
GGGCCGCCTCCCCGCCTGTTTCGCCTCGGCGTCCGGACTAGAGGTACCTTTAAGACCAATGACTTACAAG
GCAGCTGTAGATCTTAGCCACTTTTTAAAAGAAAAGGGGGGACTGGAAGGGCTAATTCACTCCCAACGAA
GACAAGATCTGCTTTTTGCTTGTACTGGGTCTCTCTGGTTAGACCAGATCTGAGCCTGGGAGCTCTCTGG
CTAACTAGGGAACCCACTGCTTAAGCCTCAATAAAGCTTGCCTTGAGTGCTTCAAGTAGTGTGTGCCCGT
CTGTTGTGTGACTCTGGTAACTAGAGATCCCTCAGACCCTTTTAGTCAGTGTGGAAAATCTCTAGCAGTA
GTAGTTCATGTCATCTTATTATTCAGTATTTATAACTTGCAAAGAAATGAATATCAGAGAGTGAGAGGAA
CTTGTTTATTGCAGCTTATAATGGTTACAAATAAAGCAATAGCATCACAAATTTCACAAATAAAGCATTT
TTTTCACTGCATTCTAGTTGTGGTTTGTCCAAACTCATCAATGTATCTTATCATGTCTGGCTCTAGCTAT
CCCGCCCCTAACTCCGCCCATCCCGCCCCTAACTCCGCCCAGTTCCGCCCATTCTCCGCCCCATGGCTGA
CTAATTTTTTTTATTTATGCAGAGGCCGAGGCCGCCTCGGCCTCTGAGCTATTCCAGAAGTAGTGAGGAG
GCTTTTTTGGAGGCCTTTCAAATATGTATCCGCTCATGAGACAATAACCCTGATAAATGCTTCAATAATA
TTGAAAAAGGAAGAGTATGAGTATTCAACATTTCCGTGTCGCCCTTATTCCCTTTTTTGCGGCATTTTGC
CTTCCTGTTTTTGCTCACCCAGAAACGCTGGTGAAAGTAAAAGATGCTGAAGATCAGTTGGGTGCACGAG
TGGGTTACATCGAACTGGATCTCAACAGCGGT
Features (pLannotate 1.2.2; 29 found; start..end, strand, type, name):
    876..1464    +  rep_origin     ori: high-copy-number ColE1/pMB1/pBR322/pUC origin of replication
   1647..1739    +  CDS            lacI (fragment): lac repressor; lacI; The lac repressor binds to the lac operator to inhibit transcription in E. coli. This inhibition can be relieved by adding lactose or isopropyl-β-D-thiogalactopyranoside (IPTG).
   1752..1773    +  protein_bind   CAP binding site: CAP binding activates transcription in the presence of cAMP. E. coli catabolite activator protein
   1788..1818    +  promoter       lac promoter: promoter for the E. coli lac operon
   1822..1844    +  protein_bind   lac operator (fragment): The lac repressor binds to the lac operator to inhibit transcription in E. coli. This inhibition can be relieved by adding lactose or isopropyl-β-D-thiogalactopyranoside (IPTG). lac repressor encoded by lacI
   1887..1905    +  promoter       T3 promoter: promoter for bacteriophage T3 RNA polymerase
   1933..2159    +  promoter       RSV promoter: Rous sarcoma virus enhancer/promoter
   2160..2340    +  LTR            5' LTR (truncated): truncated 5' long terminal repeat (LTR) from HIV-1
   2387..2512    +  misc_feature   HIV-1 Ψ: packaging signal of human immunodeficiency virus type 1
   2496..2859    +  CDS            HIV-1 gag (fragment): gag protein from human immunodeficiency virus 1; gag
   3005..3238    +  misc_feature   RRE: The Rev response element (RRE) of HIV-1 allows for Rev-dependent mRNA export from the nucleus to the cytoplasm.
   3615..3639    +  CDS            Rev (fragment): human immunodeficiency virus 1 (HIV-1) Rev protein; rev; enhances nuclear export of unspliced and incompletely spliced viral mRNAs
   3680..3797    +  misc_feature   cPPT/CTS: central polypurine tract and central termination sequence of HIV-1
   3851..4165    +  promoter       tight TRE promoter: Tet-responsive promoter PTight, consisting of seven tet operator sequences followed by the minimal CMV promoter
   4188..5993    +  CDS            CKAP4: CKAP4_HUMAN - Experimental evidence at protein level: Swiss-Prot protein existence level 1. High-affinity epithelial cell surface receptor for the FZD8- related low molecular weight sialoglycopeptide APF/antiproliferative factor. Mediates the APF antiproliferative signaling within cells. From Homo sapiens (Human).
   6018..6725    +  CDS            mCherry: mCherry is a basic (constitutively fluorescent) red fluorescent protein published in 2004, derived from Discosoma sp.. It is reported to be a very rapidly-maturing monomer with low acid sensitivity.
   6753..6777    +  protein_bind   attB1: mutant version of attB; recombination site for the Gateway® BP reaction BP Clonase™
   6792..7508    +  CDS            EGFP: EGFP is a basic (constitutively fluorescent) green fluorescent protein published in 1996, derived from Aequorea victoria. It is reported to be a rapidly-maturing weak dimer with moderate acid sensitivity.
   7539..8049    +  promoter       hPGK promoter: human phosphoglycerate kinase 1 promoter
   8059..8850    +  CDS            neo: KKA2_KLEPN - Also known as kan, nptII. Experimental evidence at protein level: Swiss-Prot protein existence level 1. Resistance to kanamycin, neomycin, paromomycin, ribostamycin, butirosin and gentamicin B. From Klebsiella pneumoniae.
   8914..9611    +  CDS            rtTA3 (fragment): reverse tetracycline transactivator 3 activates expression from Tet-responsive promoters in the presence of doxycycline
   9541..9651    +  CDS            VP48: 3 tandem repeats of the minimal activation domain of herpes simplex virus VP16 (Cheng et al., 2013)
   9687..10235   +  misc_feature   WPRE (fragment): woodchuck hepatitis virus posttranscriptional regulatory element
  10261..10332   +  CDS            nef (fragment): NEF_HV1Z2 - Experimental evidence at protein level: Swiss-Prot protein existence level 1. Extracellular Nef protein targets CD4(+) T-lymphocytes for apoptosis by interacting with CXCR4 surface receptors. From Human immunodeficiency virus type 1 group M subtype D (isolate Z2/CDC-Z34) (HIV-1).
  10334..10567   +  LTR            3' LTR (ΔU3): self-inactivating 3' long terminal repeat (LTR) from HIV-1
  10639..10760   +  polyA_signal   SV40 poly(A) signal: SV40 polyadenylation signal
  10800..10935   +  rep_origin     SV40 ori: SV40 origin of replication
  10943..11006   +  promoter       AmpR promoter: bla
  11007..705     +  CDS            AmpR (across the origin): β-lactamase; bla; confers resistance to ampicillin, carbenicillin, and related antibiotics
