[The description below was written by a language model from this plasmid's Addgene catalogue record and pLannotate feature annotations shown in this document.]
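Description:
TetOn-CLIMP63-mCherry-eGFP is an all-in-one, doxycycline-inducible lentiviral transfer plasmid of about 11.2 kb for expressing human CLIMP63 (CKAP4) fused at its C terminus to tandem mCherry and EGFP. It is propagated in E. coli through a high-copy ColE1/pUC-type origin with ampicillin selection (AmpR). The viral portion has a third-generation, self-inactivating layout. An RSV promoter drives a truncated HIV-1 5' LTR, followed by the Ψ packaging signal with a gag fragment, the RRE for Rev-dependent nuclear export, and the cPPT/CTS. A WPRE fragment and a ΔU3 3' LTR close the proviral region, with an SV40 poly(A) signal and SV40 origin downstream in the backbone.

Two expression units lie between the LTRs. A tight TRE promoter (seven tet operators upstream of a minimal CMV promoter) controls the CKAP4 coding sequence, which runs into mCherry and then EGFP; a residual attB1 site lies between the two fluorescent proteins. Downstream, a constitutive human PGK promoter precedes a neomycin-resistance gene and an rtTA3 reverse tetracycline transactivator. The table does not annotate the element linking these two coding sequences. This unit lets transduced mammalian cells be selected for neomycin resistance and supplies the transactivator that switches on the TRE when doxycycline is added.

The record gives the purpose only as dox-inducible lentiviral expression of CLIMP63, and the associated study was a genome-wide ER-phagy screen. The feature notes describe mCherry as having low acid sensitivity and EGFP as moderately acid sensitive. Such tandem pairs are commonly used to report delivery of a tagged protein to acidic lysosomes, which would fit monitoring turnover of this ER-resident protein. The record itself does not spell out that use.
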