Addgene plasmid #139871: TetOn-CLIMP63-mCherry-eGFP
Purpose: Dox-inducible lentiviral expression of human CLIMP63
Depositing lab: Jacob Corn. Depositing organization: ETH Zurich (Swiss Federal Institute of Technology). Publication: A Genome-wide ER-phagy Screen Highlights Key Roles of Mitochondrial Metabolism and ER-Resident UFMylation. Liang JR, Lingeman E, Luong T, Ahmed S, Muhar M, Nguyen T, Olzmann JA, Corn JE. Cell. 2020 Mar 19;180(6):1160-1177.e20. doi: 10.1016/j.cell.2020.02.017. Epub 2020 Mar 10. PubMed 32160526.
Backbone
  Vector backbone: TetOn
  Vector type: Lentiviral
Growth in bacteria
  Bacterial resistance: Ampicillin, 100 μg/mL
  Growth temperature: 37°C
  Growth strain: NEB Stable
  Copy number: High Copy
Gene/Insert
  Gene/Insert name: CLIMP63
  Species: H. sapiens (human)
  Entrez Gene: CKAP4 (a.k.a. CLIMP-63, CLIMP63, ERGIC-63, p63)
  Tag / fusion protein: mCherry-eGFP (C terminal on insert)
  Cloning method: Gibson Cloning
Terms and licenses: Academic/Nonprofit Terms; Industry Terms: Not Available to Industry
How to cite: TetOn-CLIMP63-mCherry-eGFP was a gift from Jacob Corn (Addgene plasmid # 139871 ; http://n2t.net/addgene:139871 ; RRID:Addgene_139871)
